>Addgene plasmid #227997 | pRS416-ADH1p-TID-FRB-NLS-HA3 | addgene full sequence | sequence record 453637 | Addgene NGS Result
CCCGTCGTGTAGATAACTACGATACGGGAGGGCTTACCATCTGGCCCCAGTGCTGCAATGATACCGCGAG
ACCCACGCTCACCGGCTCCAGATTTATCAGCAATAAACCAGCCAGCCGGAAGGGCCGAGCGCAGAAGTGG
TCCTGCAACTTTATCCGCCTCCATCCAGTCTATTAATTGTTGCCGGGAAGCTAGAGTAAGTAGTTCGCCA
GTTAATAGTTTGCGCAACGTTGTTGCCATTGCTACAGGCATCGTGGTGTCACGCTCGTCGTTTGGTATGG
CTTCATTCAGCTCCGGTTCCCAACGATCAAGGCGAGTTACATGATCCCCCATGTTGTGCAAAAAAGCGGT
TAGCTCCTTCGGTCCTCCGATCGTTGTCAGAAGTAAGTTGGCCGCAGTGTTATCACTCATGGTTATGGCA
GCACTGCATAATTCTCTTACTGTCATGCCATCCGTAAGATGCTTTTCTGTGACTGGTGAGTACTCAACCA
AGTCATTCTGAGAATAGTGTATGCGGCGACCGAGTTGCTCTTGCCCGGCGTCAATACGGGATAATACCGC
GCCACATAGCAGAACTTTAAAAGTGCTCATCATTGGAAAACGTTCTTCGGGGCGAAAACTCTCAAGGATC
TTACCGCTGTTGAGATCCAGTTCGATGTAACCCACTCGTGCACCCAACTGATCTTCAGCATCTTTTACTT
TCACCAGCGTTTCTGGGTGAGCAAAAACAGGAAGGCAAAATGCCGCAAAAAAGGGAATAAGGGCGACACG
GAAATGTTGAATACTCATACTCTTCCTTTTTCAATATTATTGAAGCATTTATCAGGGTTATTGTCTCATG
AGCGGATACATATTTGAATGTATTTAGAAAAATAAACAAATAGGGGTTCCGCGCACATTTCCCCGAAAAG
TGCCACCTGGGTCCTTTTCATCACGTGCTATAAAAATAATTATAATTTAAATTTTTTAATATAAATATAT
AAATTAAAAATAGAAAGTAAAAAAAGAAATTAAAGAAAAAATAGTTTTTGTTTTCCGAAGATGTAAAAGA
CTCTAGGGGGATCGCCAACAAATACTACCTTTTATCTTGCTCTTCCTGCTCTCAGGTATTAATGCCGAAT
TGTTTCATCTTGTCTGTGTAGAAGACCACACACGAAAATCCTGTGATTTTACATTTTACTTATCGTTAAT
CGAATGTATATCTATTTAATCTGCTTTTCTTGTCTAATAAATATATATGTAAAGTACGCTTTTTGTTGAA
ATTTTTTAAACCTTTGTTTATTTTTTTTTCTTCATTCCGTAACTCTTCTACCTTCTTTATTTACTTTCTA
AAATCCAAATACAAAACATAAAAATAAATAAACACAGAGTAAATTCCCAAATTATTCCATCATTAAAAGA
TACGAGGCGCGTGTAAGTTACAGGCAAGCGATCCGTCTAAGAAACCATTATTATCATGACATTAACCTAT
AAAAATAGGCGTATCACGAGGCCCTTTCGTCTCGCGCGTTTCGGTGATGACGGTGAAAACCTCTGACACA
TGCAGCTCCCGGAGACGGTCACAGCTTGTCTGTAAGCGGATGCCGGGAGCAGACAAGCCCGTCAGGGCGC
GTCAGCGGGTGTTGGCGGGTGTCGGGGCTGGCTTAACTATGCGGCATCAGAGCAGATTGTACTGAGAGTG
CACCATACCACCTTTTCAATTCATCATTTTTTTTTTATTCTTTTTTTTGATTTCGGTTTCCTTGAAATTT
TTTTGATTCGGTAATCTCCGAACAGAAGGAAGAACGAAGGAAGGAGCACAGACTTAGATTGGTATATATA
CGCATATGTAGTGTTGAAGAAACATGAAATTGCCCAGTATTCTTAACCCAACTGCACAGAACAAAAACCT
GCAGGAAACGAAGATAAATCATGTCGAAAGCTACATATAAGGAACGTGCTGCTACTCATCCTAGTCCTGT
TGCTGCCAAGCTATTTAATATCATGCACGAAAAGCAAACAAACTTGTGTGCTTCATTGGATGTTCGTACC
ACCAAGGAATTACTGGAGTTAGTTGAAGCATTAGGTCCCAAAATTTGTTTACTAAAAACACATGTGGATA
TCTTGACTGATTTTTCCATGGAGGGCACAGTTAAGCCGCTAAAGGCATTATCCGCCAAGTACAATTTTTT
ACTCTTCGAAGACAGAAAATTTGCTGACATTGGTAATACAGTCAAATTGCAGTACTCTGCGGGTGTATAC
AGAATAGCAGAATGGGCAGACATTACGAATGCACACGGTGTGGTGGGCCCAGGTATTGTTAGCGGTTTGA
AGCAGGCGGCAGAAGAAGTAACAAAGGAACCTAGAGGCCTTTTGATGTTAGCAGAATTGTCATGCAAGGG
CTCCCTATCTACTGGAGAATATACTAAGGGTACTGTTGACATTGCGAAGAGCGACAAAGATTTTGTTATC
GGCTTTATTGCTCAAAGAGACATGGGTGGAAGAGATGAAGGTTACGATTGGTTGATTATGACACCCGGTG
TGGGTTTAGATGACAAGGGAGACGCATTGGGTCAACAGTATAGAACCGTGGATGATGTGGTCTCTACAGG
ATCTGACATTATTATTGTTGGAAGAGGACTATTTGCAAAGGGAAGGGATGCTAAGGTAGAGGGTGAACGT
TACAGAAAAGCAGGCTGGGAAGCATATTTGAGAAGATGCGGCCAGCAAAACTAAAAAACTGTATTATAAG
TAAATGCATGTATACTAAACTCACAAATTAGAGCTTCAATTTAATTATATCAGTTATTACCCTATGCGGT
GTGAAATACCGCACAGATGCGTAAGGAGAAAATACCGCATCAGGAAATTGTAAGCGTTAATATTTTGTTA
AAATTCGCGTTAAATTTTTGTTAAATCAGCTCATTTTTTAACCAATAGGCCGAAATCGGCAAAATCCCTT
ATAAATCAAAAGAATAGACCGAGATAGGGT
[37 nt withheld, positions 2971-3007]
AAAGAACGTGGACTCCAACGTCAAAGG
[49 nt withheld, positions 3035-3083]
T
[91 nt withheld, positions 3085-3175]
G
[124 nt withheld, positions 3177-3300]
CCATTCGCCATTCAGGCTGCGCAACTGTTGGGAAGGGCGATCGGTGCGGGCCTCTTCGCTATTACGCCAG
CTGGCGAAAGGGGGATGTGCTGCAAGGCGATTAAGTTGGGTAACGCCAGGGTTTTCCCAGTCACGACGTT
GTAAAACGACGGCCAGTGAGCGCGCGTAATACGACTCACTATAGGGCGAATTGGGTACCAAGGGAACTTT
ACACTTCTCCTATGCACATATATTAATTAAAGTCCAATGCTAGTAGAGAAGGGGGGTAACACCCCTCCGC
GCTCTTTTCCGATTTTTTTCTAAACCGTGGAATATTTCGGATATCCTTTTGTTGTTTCCGGGTGTACAAT
ATGGACTTCCTCTTTTCTGGCAACCAAACCCATACATCGGGATTCCTATAATACCTTCGTTGGTCTCCCT
AACATGTAGGTGGCGGAGGGGAGATATACAATAGAACAGATACCAGACAAGACATAATGGGCTAAACAAG
ACTACACCAATTACACTGCCTCATTGATGGTGGTACATAACGAACTAATACTGTAGCCCTAGACTTGATA
GCCATCATCATATCGAAGTTTCACTACCCTTTTTCCATTTGCCATCTATTGAAGTAATAATAGGCGCATG
CAACTTCTTTTCTTTTTTTTTCTTTTCTCTCTCCCCCGTTGTTGTCTCACCATATCCGCAATGACAAAAA
AATGATGGAAGACACTAAAGGAAAAAATTAACGACAAAGACAGCACCAACAGATGTCGTTGTTCCAGAGC
TGATGAGGGGTATCTCGAAGCACACGAAACTTTTTCCTTCCTTCATTCACGCACACTACTCTCTAATGAG
CAACGGTATACGGCCTTCCTTCCAGTTACTTGAATTTGAAATAAACAAAAGTTTGCTGTCTTGCTATCAA
GTATAAATAGACCTGCAATTATTAATCTTTTGTTTCCTCGTCATTGTTCTCGTTCCCTTTCTTCCTTGTT
TCTTTTTCTGCACAATATTTCAAGCTATACCAAGCATACAATCAGTCGACGGTATCGATAAGCTTAAAAT
GGCAAGAGATCCGCCTGTGGCCACGATGAAAGATAACACGGTTCCCTTAAAATTGATAGCCCTTCTTGCC
AATGGTGAGTTTCATTCCGGGGAACAACTTGGCGAAACTCTGGGAATGAGCAGGGCAGCGATTAACAAGC
ATATCCAAACCTTGAGAGACTGGGGAGTAGATGTGTTCACCGTGCCTGGTAAAGGTTATTCTTTGCCGGA
ACCTATCCCTCTATTAAATGCGAAACAGATACTAGGACAACTGGACGGTGGTAGTGTTGCCGTATTGCCG
GTTGTTGACTCAACCAATCAATACTTGCTGGACAGAATTGGCGAACTTAAAAGCGGTGATGCGTGTATTG
CAGAATATCAGCAAGCAGGGAGAGGCTCAAGAGGTAGGAAATGGTTTTCACCTTTTGGCGCCAATCTTTA
CTTAAGTATGTTCTGGCGTTTGAAGAGAGGGCCCGCGGCTATTGGTTTAGGTCCCGTTATCGGGATAGTT
ATGGCTGAAGCGCTACGTAAACTTGGGGCCGACAAGGTCAGAGTGAAGTGGCCTAATGATCTATACTTGC
AAGATAGAAAGCTAGCGGGTATCCTGGTGGAGCTAGCGGGAATCACAGGGGACGCTGCCCAAATAGTAAT
CGGTGCTGGTATAAATGTCGCAATGCGTAGAGTCGAGGAATCAGTGGTGAACCAGGGCTGGATCACGTTG
CAAGAGGCGGGCATAAACCTGGACCGTAACACCCTTGCAGCGACCCTAATAAGAGAACTACGTGCTGCAT
TGGAGCTTTTTGAGCAGGAGGGCCTGGCTCCGTACCTACCCAGGTGGGAGAAATTAGACAATTTCATAAA
CCGTCCAGTCAAACTAATAATTGGAGATAAGGAGATTTTCGGTATTTCTCGTGGGATAGACAAGCAGGGA
GCGTTGTTATTAGAACAGGATGGTGTCATTAAACCTTGGATGGGCGGTGAAATTAGTCTTCGTAGTGCCG
AAAAGGCTAGCGGTTCTGGTGGTGCTAGCATCCTCTGGCATGAGATGTGGCATGAAGGCCTGGAAGAGGC
ATCTCGTTTGTACTTTGGGGAAAGGAACGTGAAAGGCATGTTTGAGGTGCTGGAGCCCTTGCATGCTATG
ATGGAACGGGGCCCCCAGACTCTGAAGGAAACATCCTTTAATCAGGCCTATGGTCGAGATTTAATGGAGG
CCCAAGAGTGGTGCAGGAAGTACATGAAATCAGGGAATGTCAAGGACCTCCTCCAAGCCTGGGACCTCTA
TTATCATGTGTTCCGACGAATCTCAAAGCTCGAGCCACCAAAAAAGAAAAGAAAAGTTTACCCATACGAT
GTTCCTGACTATGCGGGCTATCCGTATGACGTCCCGGACTATGCAGGATCTTATCCATATGACGTTCCAG
ATTACGCTGCTTGATCTAGAGCGGCCGCCACCGCGGTGGAGCTCCAGCTTTTGTTCCCTTTAGTGAGGGT
TAATTGCGCGCTTGGCGTAATCATGGTCATAGCTGTTTCCTGTGTGAAATTGTTATCCGCTCACAATTCC
ACACAACATACGAGCCGGAAGCATAAAGTGTAAAGCCTGGGGTGCCTAATGAGTGAGCTAACTCACATTA
ATTGCGTTGCGCTCACTGCCCGCTTTCCAGTCGGGAAACCTGTCGTGCCAGCTGCATTAATGAATCGGCC
AACGCGCGGGGAGAGGCGGTTTGCGTATTGGGCGCTCTTCCGCTTCCTCGCTCACTGACTCGCTGCGCTC
GGTCGTTCGGCTGCGGCGAGCGGTATCAGCTCACTCAAAGGCGGTAATACGGTTATCCACAGAATCAGGG
GATAACGCAGGAAAGAACATGTGAGCAAAAGGCCAGCAAAAGGCCAGGAACCGTAAAAAGGCCGCGTTGC
TGGCGTTTTTCCATAGGCTCCGCCCCCCTGACGAGCATCACAAAAATCGACGCTCAAGTCAGAGGTGGCG
AAACCCGACAGGACTATAAAGATACCAGGCGTTTCCCCCTGGAAGCTCCCTCGTGCGCTCTCCTGTTCCG
ACCCTGCCGCTTACCGGATACCTGTCCGCCTTTCTCCCTTCGGGAAGCGTGGCGCTTTCTCATAGCTCAC
GCTGTAGGTATCTCAGTTCGGTGTAGGTCGTTCGCTCCAAGCTGGGCTGTGTGCACGAACCCCCCGTTCA
GCCCGACCGCTGCGCCTTATCCGGTAACTATCGTCTTGAGTCCAACCCGGTAAGACACGACTTATCGCCA
CTGGCAGCAGCCACTGGTAACAGGATTAGCAGAGCGAGGTATGTAGGCGGTGCTACAGAGTTCTTGAAGT
GGTGGCCTAACTACGGCTACACTAGAAGAACAGTATTTGGTATCTGCGCTCTGCTGAAGCCAGTTACCTT
CGGAAAAAGAGTTGGTAGCTCTTGATCCGGCAAACAAACCACCGCTGGTAGCGGTGGTTTTTTTGTTTGC
AAGCAGCAGATTACGCGCAGAAAAAAAGGATCTCAAGAAGATCCTTTGATCTTTTCTACGGGGTCTGACG
CTCAGTGGAACGAAAACTCACGTTAAGGGATTTTGGTCATGAGATTATCAAAAAGGATCTTCACCTAGAT
CCTTTTAAATTAAAAATGAAGTTTTAAATCAATCTAAAGTATATATGAGTAAACTTGGTCTGACAGTTAC
CAATGCTTAATCAGTGAGGCACCTATCTCAGCGATCTGTCTATTTCGTTCATCCATAGTTGCCTGACTC
Features (pLannotate 1.2.2; 23 found; start..end, strand, type, name):
    789..893     -  promoter       AmpR promoter: bla
    930..1433    +  misc_feature   CEN/ARS: S. cerevisiae CEN6 centromere fused to an autonomously replicating sequence
   1501..1536    +  CDS            rop (fragment): Rop protein, which maintains plasmids at low copy number; rop
   1638..1687    +  misc_feature   bom (fragment): basis of mobility region from pBR322
   1695..1910    +  promoter       URA3 promoter: S. cerevisiae URA3
   1911..2714    +  CDS            URA3: orotidine-5'-phosphate decarboxylase, required for uracil biosynthesis; S. cerevisiae URA3; yeast auxotrophic marker, counterselectable with 5-fluoroorotic acid (5-FOA)
   2793..2844    +  misc_feature   bom (fragment): basis of mobility region from pBR322
   2872..3300    -  rep_origin     f1 ori (sequence partly withheld): f1 bacteriophage origin of replication; arrow indicates direction of (+) strand synthesis
   3304..3459    -  CDS            lacZα (fragment): LacZα fragment of β-galactosidase; lacZ fragment
   3467..3485    +  promoter       T7 promoter: promoter for bacteriophage T7 RNA polymerase
   3623..4324    +  promoter       ADH1 promoter: S. cerevisiae ADH1; promoter for alcohol dehydrogenase 1
   4325..4345    -  misc_feature   MCS (fragment): pBluescript multiple cloning site
   4376..5335    +  CDS            birA: BIRA_ECOLI - Also known as bioR, dhbB. Experimental evidence at protein level: Swiss-Prot protein existence level 1. Acts both as a biotin--[acetyl-CoA-carboxylase] ligase and a biotin-operon repressor. In the presence of ATP, BirA activates biotin to form the BirA-biotinyl-5'-adenylate (BirA-bio-5'-AMP or holoBirA) complex. HoloBirA can either transfer the biotinyl moiety to the biotin carboxyl carrier protein (BCCP) subunit of acetyl-CoA carboxylase, or bind to the biotin operator site and inhibit transcription of the operon. From Escherichia coli (strain K12).
   5360..5638    +  CDS            FRB*: T2098L mutant of FKBP-rapamycin binding domain of human FRAP binds synthetic ligands such as AP21967
   5669..5758    +  CDS            3xHA: three tandem HA epitope tags
   5765..5794    -  misc_feature   MCS (fragment): pBluescript multiple cloning site
   5807..5825    -  promoter       T3 promoter: promoter for bacteriophage T3 RNA polymerase
   5870..5886    -  protein_bind   lac operator: The lac repressor binds to the lac operator to inhibit transcription in E. coli. This inhibition can be relieved by adding lactose or isopropyl-β-D-thiogalactopyranoside (IPTG). lac repressor encoded by lacI
   5894..5924    -  promoter       lac promoter: promoter for the E. coli lac operon
   5939..5960    -  protein_bind   CAP binding site: CAP binding activates transcription in the presence of cAMP. E. coli catabolite activator protein
   5973..6065    -  CDS            lacI (fragment): lac repressor; lacI; The lac repressor binds to the lac operator to inhibit transcription in E. coli. This inhibition can be relieved by adding lactose or isopropyl-β-D-thiogalactopyranoside (IPTG).
   6248..6836    -  rep_origin     ori: high-copy-number ColE1/pMB1/pBR322/pUC origin of replication
   7007..788     -  CDS            AmpR (across the origin): β-lactamase; bla; confers resistance to ampicillin, carbenicillin, and related antibiotics
