[The description below was written by a language model from this plasmid's Addgene catalogue record and pLannotate feature annotations shown in this document.]
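Description:
pRS416-ADH1p-TID-FRB-NLS-HA3 is a yeast expression shuttle plasmid of about 7.1 kb built on the pRS416 backbone. In Saccharomyces cerevisiae it is maintained as a centromeric plasmid through the CEN6/ARS element and selected by uracil prototrophy via the URA3 marker with its own promoter, which can also be counterselected with 5-fluoroorotic acid. In E. coli it replicates from a high-copy ColE1/pUC-type origin and is selected with ampicillin through β-lactamase. The backbone also retains an f1 phage origin, flanking T7 and T3 promoters, and remnants of the lacZα/lac promoter region and pBluescript polylinker.

The payload is a single fusion protein driven by the constitutive S. cerevisiae ADH1 promoter. The annotated birA coding sequence corresponds to TurboID, an engineered variant of the E. coli biotin ligase that releases reactive biotinyl-AMP and so labels nearby proteins. It is followed by an FRB domain, which the annotation software matched to the T2098L variant of the FKBP-rapamycin binding domain of human FRAP/mTOR, and then by a C-terminal triple HA epitope tag for detection. The construct name and stated purpose also indicate a nuclear localization signal. It is not annotated separately in the feature table, and the name places it between FRB and the HA tags. No yeast transcription terminator is annotated downstream of the cassette.

The plasmid is intended for BioID proximity labelling in budding yeast. FRB dimerizes with FKBP in the presence of rapamycin or related ligands, so the design suggests the nuclear TurboID could be recruited inducibly to an FKBP-tagged protein, although the record does not describe such a partner. The associated study characterized yeast BioID tagging systems and explored the Ccr4-Not complex interactome.
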