Addgene plasmid #227997: pRS416-ADH1p-TID-FRB-NLS-HA3
Purpose: Expresses TurboID-FRB-NLS fusion from ADH1 promoter; yeast BioID
Depositing lab: Joseph Reese. Depositing organization: Pennsylvania State University. Publication: Characterization of BioID tagging systems in budding yeast and exploring the interactome of the Ccr4-Not complex. Pfannenstein J, Tyryshkin M, Gulden ME, Doud EH, Mosley AL, Reese JC. G3 (Bethesda). 2024 Sep 13:jkae221. doi: 10.1093/g3journal/jkae221. PubMed 39271111.
Backbone
  Vector backbone: pRS416
  Vector type: Yeast Expression
  Selectable markers: URA3
Growth in bacteria
  Bacterial resistance: Ampicillin, 100 μg/mL
  Growth temperature: 37°C
  Growth strain: DH5alpha
  Copy number: High Copy
Gene/Insert
  Gene/Insert name: TurboID-FRB
  Species: Other
  Promoter: ADH1
  Tag / fusion protein: HA tag (C terminal on insert)
  Cloning method: Ligation Independent Cloning
Terms and licenses: Academic/Nonprofit Terms; Industry Terms: Not Available to Industry
How to cite: pRS416-ADH1p-TID-FRB-NLS-HA3 was a gift from Joseph Reese (Addgene plasmid # 227997 ; http://n2t.net/addgene:227997 ; RRID:Addgene_227997)
